>Addgene plasmid #143412 | TFORF0542 | addgene full sequence | sequence record 353517 | Addgene NGS Result
GGCTCCGGTGCCCGTCAGTGGGCAGAGCGCACATCGCCCACAGTCCCCGAGAAGTTGGGGGGAGGGGTCG
GCAATTGAACCGGTGCCTAGAGAAGGTGGCGCGGGGTAAACTGGGAAAGTGATGTCGTGTACTGGCTCCG
CCTTTTTCCCGAGGGTGGGGGAGAACCGTATATAAGTGCAGTAGTCGCCGTGAACGTTCTTTTTCGCAAC
GGGTTTGCCGCCAGAACACAGGTAAGTGCCGTGTGTGGTTCCCGCGGGCCTGGCCTCTTTACGGGTTATG
GCCCTTGCGTGCCTTGAATTACTTCCACCTGGCTGCAGTACGTGATTCTTGATCCCGAGCTTCGGGTTGG
AAGTGGGTGGGAGAGTTCGAGGCCTTGCGCTTAAGGAGCCCCTTCGCCTCGTGCTTGAGTTGAGGCCTGG
CCTGGGCGCTGGGGCCGCCGCGTGCGAATCTGGTGGCACCTTCGCGCCTGTCTCGCTGCTTTCGATAAGT
CTCTAGCCATTTAAAATTTTTGATGACCTGCTGCGACGCTTTTTTTCTGGCAAGATAGTCTTGTAAATGC
GGGCCAAGATCTGCACACTGGTATTTCGGTTTTTGGGGCCGCGGGCGGCGACGGGGCCCGTGCGTCCCAG
CGCACATGTTCGGCGAGGCGGGGCCTGCGAGCGCGGCCACCGAGAATCGGACGGGGGTAGTCTCAAGCTG
GCCGGCCTGCTCTGGTGCCTGGCCTCGCGCCGCCGTGTATCGCCCCGCCCTGGGCGGCAAGGCTGGCCCG
GTCGGCACCAGTTGCGTGAGCGGAAAGATGGCCGCTTCCCGGCCCTGCTGCAGGGAGCTCAAAATGGAGG
ACGCGGCGCTCGGGAGAGCGGGCGGGTGAGTCACCCACACAAAGGAAAAGGGCCTTTCCGTCCTCAGCCG
TCGCTTCATGTGACTCCACGGAGTACCGGGCGCCGTCCAGGCACCTCGATTAGTTCTCGAGCTTTTGGAG
TACGTCGTCTTTAGGTTGGGGGGAGGGGTTTTATGCGATGGAGTTTCCCCACACTGAGTGGGTGGAGACT
GAAGTTAGGCCAGCTTGGCACTTGATGTAATTCTCCTTGGAATTTGCCCTTTTTGAGTTTGGATCTTGGT
TCATTCTCAAGCCTCAGACAGTGGTTCAAAGTTTTTTTCTTCCATTTCAGGTGTCGTGAGGCTAGCACCG
CCACCATGTGTAAATGTTGTAACCTCTTCTCACCAAATCAGTCGGAACTCCTCTCCCACGTTTCAGAGAA
GCACATGGAAGAAGGGGTTAATGTTGATGAGATTATTATTCCCCTTAGGCCTCTGAGTACACCTGAACCC
CCCAACTCAAGCAAAACCGGAGATGAGTTTTTGGTCATGAAGAGGAAGAGAGGCAGGCCTAAGGGGTCCA
CGAAGAAGTCCAGCACAGAAGAGGAGCTGGCAGAAAACATCGTGAGTCCGACTGAGGACAGCCCGCTGGC
TCCGGAGGAAGGGAACAGCCTGCCTCCAAGCAGCTTGGAGTGTAGCAAGTGCTGTCGGAAGTTCTCCAAC
ACGCGCCAGCTGCGGAAGCACATCTGCATTATCGTGCTGAATTTGGGTGAGGAGGAAGGAGAAGCAGGTA
ACGAGTCTGACCTTGAACTAGAAAAGAAGTGTAAGGAAGATGATCGGGAAAAAGCCTCGAAAAGACCACG
GTCACAGAAAACAGAGAAAGTCCAGAAGATCTCAGGAAAGGAGGCCAGACAGCTTTCTGGGGCGAAGAAA
CCCATCATAAGTGTGGTTTTAACTGCACACGAAGCAATTCCAGGTGCTACCAAGATTGTGCCAGTGGAGG
CTGGGCCCCCTGAAACAGGAGCTACAAATTCTGAGACCACTTCAGCAGACCTGGTGCCTCGGAGAGGCTA
CCAGGAATACGCCATTCAGCAGACACCTTATGAGCAACCAATGAAGTCAAGCAGGCTAGGTCCCACTCAG
CTCAAAATCTTCACTTGTGAATACTGCAACAAGGTCTTCAAGTTCAAGCACTCGCTGCAGGCCCACCTGA
GGATCCACACCAATGAAAAGCCATACAAGTGCCCCCAGTGCAGCTATGCCAGTGCCATCAAGGCCAACCT
CAATGTGCACCTGCGCAAGCACACTGGAGAGAAGTTCGCCTGCGACTATTGCTCGTTCACCTGCCTGAGC
AAGGGCCACCTCAAGGTGCACATCGAGCGAGTGCACAAGAAGATCAAGCAGCACTGCCGCTTCTGCAAGA
AGAAGTACTCTGACGTCAAGAACCTCATCAAGCACATCCGAGACGCGCATGACCCACAGGACAAGAAGGT
CAAAGAGGCCTTGGACGAGCTCTGCCTGATGACGAGGGAGGGCAAGCGGCAGCTGCTCTATGACTGCCAC
ATCTGTGAGCGCAAGTTCAAGAACGAGCTGGACCGTGACCGCCATATGCTGGTCCACGGAGACAAGTGGC
CTTTTGCCTGTGAGCTCTGTGGCCATGGGGCCACCAAGTACCAGGCGCTGGAACTGCATGTCAGGAAGCA
CCCCTTCGTGTACGTCTGTGCCGTCTGCCGCAAGAAGTTCGTCAGCTCCATCAGGCTGCGCACCCACATC
AAAGAGGTGCACGGGGCTGCCCAGGAGGCCTTGGTCTTCACCAGTTCCATCAACCAGAGCTTCTGCCTCC
TGGAACCTGGTGGGGACATCCAGCAAGAAGCTCTGGGGGACCAGCTACAGCTGGTGGAAGAGGAGTTTGC
CCTCCAGGGCGTGAATGCACTCAAGGAAGAGGCCTGTCCTGGGGACACTCAGCTGGAGGAGGGCCGGAAG
GAGCCGGAGGCCCCTGGGGAAATGCCTGCCCCAGCTGTGCACCTGGCCTCCCCGCAGGCCGAAAGCACAG
CCCTGCCACCCTGTGAGCTGGAAACCACCGTGGTCTCCTCCTCAGACCTGCATTCTCAAGAGGTGGTTTC
AGATGATTTTTTGTTGAAAAATGATACCTCCTCCGCAGAGGCTCATGCTGCTCCTGAGAAGCCCCCAGAC
ATGCAGCACAGAAGCTCAGTCCAGACGCAAGGTGAAGTGATCACACTACTGCTGTCCAAGGCCCAGAGTG
CTGGGTCAGATCAGGAAAGCCATGGCGCCCAGAGCCCCCTAGGGGAAGGGCAGAACATGGCTGTGCTTTC
AGCTGGTGACCCAGATCCCAGCAGGTGTCTCAGGTCAAACCCAGCTGAGGCCTCAGACCTCCTCCCTCCA
GTAGCTGGTGGTGGGGACACCATCACACATCAGCCTGACTCTTGCAAAGCTGCCCCTGAGCACCGGTCAG
GCATCACCGCTTTCATGAAGGTCCTGAACAGTTTACAGAAGAAGCAAATGAACACCAGCTTGTGTGAGCG
GATCCGGAAGGTTTATGGAGACCTGGAGTGTGAATACTGTGGCAAACTTTTTTGGTACCAAGTGCATTTT
GATATGCATGTCCGCACCCACACCCGGGAACATCTGTATTATTGCTCTCAGTGTCATTATTCTTCCATCA
CCAAAAACTGCCTTAAACGCCACGTAATTCAGAAACACAGTAACATCTTGCTGAAGTGTCCCACCGATGG
CTGTGACTACTCAACTCCAGATAAATATAAGCTACAGGCACATCTTAAAGTTCACACAGCACTGGACAAA
AGGAGTTATTCTTGTCCTGTTTGTGAAAAGTCTTTTTCAGAGGATCGATTGATAAAGTCACATATCAAGA
CCAACCATCCTGAGGTCTCCATGAGCACCATTTCTGAGGTTCTCGGGAGGAGGGTTCAGCTGAAAGGGCT
AATTGGAAAGAGAGCCATGAAATGCCCATATTGTGACTTTTATTTCATGAAGAATGGCTCAGACCTTCAG
CGTCATATTTGGGCTCATGAAGGTGTGAAGCCCTTCAAGTGTTCTTTGTGTGAGTATGCAACTCGTAGCA
AGAGTAACCTCAAGGCTCATATGAATCGTCACAGCACTGAGAAAACCCACCTATGTGACATGTGTGGCAA
GAAATTCAAATCAAAAGGGACACTGAAAAGTCACAAACTCCTTCACACTGCAGATGGGAAGCAGTTTAAG
TGCACGGTGTGTGACTACACAGCGGCCCAGAAGCCACAGCTGCTGCGGCACATGGAACAGCATGTCTCCT
TCAAGCCTTTCCGCTGTGCCCATTGCCATTACTCCTGCAACATATCTGGCTCTCTGAAGCGGCACTACAA
CAGGAAGCACCCTAATGAGGAGTATGCCAACGTGGGCACCGGGGAGCTGGCAGCGGAGGTGCTCATCCAG
CAAGGTGGTTTGAAGTGTCCTGTTTGCAGCTTTGTATATGGCACCAAATGGGAGTTCAATAGGCACTTGA
AGAACAAACATGGCTTGAAGGTGGTGGAAATTGATGGAGACCCCAAGTGGGAGACAGCAACAGAAGCTCC
TGAGGAGCCCTCCACCCAGTATCTCCACATCACAGAGGCCGAAGAAGACGTTCAAGGGACACAGGCAGCG
GTGGCCGCGCTCCAGGACCTGAGATACACCTCTGAGAGTGGCGACCGACTGGACCCCACGGCCGTGAACA
TCCTGCAGCAGATCATTGAGCTGGGCGCCGAGACCCATGACGCCACTGCCCTTGCCTCGGTGGTTGCCAT
GGCACCAGGGACGGTGACTGTGGTTAAGCAGGTCACCGAGGAGGAGCCCAGCTCCAACCACACGGTCATG
ATCCAGGAGACGGTCCAGCAAGCGTCCGTGGAGCTTGCCGAGCAGCACCACCTGGTGGTGTCCTCCGACG
ACGTGGAGGGCATTGAGACGGTGACTGTCTACACGCAGGGCGGGGAGGCCTCGGAGTTCATCGTCTACGT
GCAGGAGGCCATGCAGCCTGTGGAGGAGCAGGCTGTGGAGCAGCCGGCCCAGGAACTCTAGTAATGAACT
AGTCCGTAACTTGAAAGTATTTCGATTTCTTGGCTTTATATATCTTGTGGAAAGGACGATGGGACAACTC
CGCAAAGCCGCCTACGCGTTAAGTCGACAATCAACCTCTGGATTACAAAATTTGTGAAAGATTGACTGGT
ATTCTTAACTATGTTGCTCCTTTTACGCTATGTGGATACGCTGCTTTAATGCCTTTGTATCATGCTATTG
CTTCCCGTATGGCTTTCATTTTCTCCTCCTTGTATAAATCCTGGTTGCTGTCTCTTTATGAGGAGTTGTG
GCCCGTTGTCAGGCAACGTGGCGTGGTGTGCACTGTGTTTGCTGACGCAACCCCCACTGGTTGGGGCATT
GCCACCACCTGTCAGCTCCTTTCCGGGACTTTCGCTTTCCCCCTCCCTATTGCCACGGCGGAACTCATCG
CCGCCTGCCTTGCCCGCTGCTGGACAGGGGCTCGGCTGTTGGGCACTGACAATTCCGTGGTGTTGTCGGG
GAAATCATCGTCCTTTCCTTGGCTGCTCGCCTGTGTTGCCACCTGGATTCTGCGCGGGACGTCCTTCTGC
TACGTCCCTTCGGCCCTCAATCCAGCGGACCTTCCTTCCCGCGGCCTGCTGCCGGCTCTGCGGCCTCTTC
CGCGTCTTCGCCTTCGCCCTCAGACGAGTCGGATCTCCCTTTGGGCCGCCTCCCCGCGTCGACTTTAAGA
CCAATGACTTACAAGGCAGCTGTAGATCTTAGCCACTTTTTAAAAGAAAAGGGGGGACTGGAAGGGCTAA
TTCACTCCCAACGAAGACAAGATCTGCTTTTTGCTTGTACTGGGTCTCTCTGGTTAGACCAGATCTGAGC
CTGGGAGCTCTCTGGCTAACTAGGGAACCCACTGCTTAAGCCTCAATAAAGCTTGCCTTGAGTGCTTCAA
GTAGTGTGTGCCCGTCTGTTGTGTGACTCTGGTAACTAGAGATCCCTCAGACCCTTTTAGTCAGTGTGGA
AAATCTCTAGCAGTACGTATAGTAGTTCATGTCATCTTATTATTCAGTATTTATAACTTGCAAAGAAATG
AATATCAGAGAGTGAGAGGAACTTGTTTATTGCAGCTTATAATGGTTACAAATAAAGCAATAGCATCACA
AATTTCACAAATAAAGCATTTTTTTCACTGCATTCTAGTTGTGGTTTGTCCAAACTCATCAATGTATCTT
ATCATGTCTGGCTCTAGCTATCCCGCCCCTAACTCCGCCCATCCCGCCCCTAACTCCGCCCAGTTCCGCC
CATTCTCCGCCCCATGGCTGACTAATTTTTTTTATTTATGCAGAGGCCGAGGCCGCCTCGGCCTCTGAGC
TATTCCAGAAGTAGTGAGGAGGCTTTTTTGGAGGCCTAGGGACGTACCCAATTCGCCCTATAGTGAGTCG
TATTACGCGCGCTCACTGGCCGTCGTTTTACAACGTCGTGACTGGGAAAACCCTGGCGTTACCCAACTTA
ATCGCCTTGCAGCACATCCCCCTTTCGCCAGCTGGCGTAATAGCGAAGAGGCCCGCACCGATCGCCCTTC
CCAACAGTTGCGCAGCCTGAATGGCGAATGGG
[124 nt withheld, positions 6473-6596]
C
[91 nt withheld, positions 6598-6688]
A
[49 nt withheld, positions 6690-6738]
CCTTTGACGTTGGAGTCCACGTTCTTT
[37 nt withheld, positions 6766-6802]
ACCCTATCTCGGTCTATTCTTTTGATTTATAAGGGATTTTGCCGATTTCGGCCTATTGGTTAAAAAATGA
GCTGATTTAACAAAAATTTAACGCGAATTTTAACAAAATATTAACGCTTACAATTTAGGTGGCACTTTTC
GGGGAAATGTGCGCGGAACCCCTATTTGTTTATTTTTCTAAATACATTCAAATATGTATCCGCTCATGAG
ACAATAACCCTGATAAATGCTTCAATAATATTGAAAAAGGAAGAGTATGAGTATTCAACATTTCCGTGTC
GCCCTTATTCCCTTTTTTGCGGCATTTTGCCTTCCTGTTTTTGCTCACCCAGAAACGCTGGTGAAAGTAA
AAGATGCTGAAGATCAGTTGGGTGCACGAGTGGGTTACATCGAACTGGATCTCAACAGCGGTAAGATCCT
TGAGAGTTTTCGCCCCGAAGAACGTTTTCCAATGATGAGCACTTTTAAAGTTCTGCTATGTGGCGCGGTA
TTATCCCGTATTGACGCCGGGCAAGAGCAACTCGGTCGCCGCATACACTATTCTCAGAATGACTTGGTTG
AGTACTCACCAGTCACAGAAAAGCATCTTACGGATGGCATGACAGTAAGAGAATTATGCAGTGCTGCCAT
AACCATGAGTGATAACACTGCGGCCAACTTACTTCTGACAACGATCGGAGGACCGAAGGAGCTAACCGCT
TTTTTGCACAACATGGGGGATCATGTAACTCGCCTTGATCGTTGGGAACCGGAGCTGAATGAAGCCATAC
CAAACGACGAGCGTGACACCACGATGCCTGTAGCAATGGCAACAACGTTGCGCAAACTATTAACTGGCGA
ACTACTTACTCTAGCTTCCCGGCAACAATTAATAGACTGGATGGAGGCGGATAAAGTTGCAGGACCACTT
CTGCGCTCGGCCCTTCCGGCTGGCTGGTTTATTGCTGATAAATCTGGAGCCGGTGAGCGTGGGTCTCGCG
GTATCATTGCAGCACTGGGGCCAGATGGTAAGCCCTCCCGTATCGTAGTTATCTACACGACGGGGAGTCA
GGCAACTATGGATGAACGAAATAGACAGATCGCTGAGATAGGTGCCTCACTGATTAAGCATTGGTAACTG
TCAGACCAAGTTTACTCATATATACTTTAGATTGATTTAAAACTTCATTTTTAATTTAAAAGGATCTAGG
TGAAGATCCTTTTTGATAATCTCATGACCAAAATCCCTTAACGTGAGTTTTCGTTCCACTGAGCGTCAGA
CCCCGTAGAAAAGATCAAAGGATCTTCTTGAGATCCTTTTTTTCTGCGCGTAATCTGCTGCTTGCAAACA
AAAAAACCACCGCTACCAGCGGTGGTTTGTTTGCCGGATCAAGAGCTACCAACTCTTTTTCCGAAGGTAA
CTGGCTTCAGCAGAGCGCAGATACCAAATACTGTTCTTCTAGTGTAGCCGTAGTTAGGCCACCACTTCAA
GAACTCTGTAGCACCGCCTACATACCTCGCTCTGCTAATCCTGTTACCAGTGGCTGCTGCCAGTGGCGAT
AAGTCGTGTCTTACCGGGTTGGACTCAAGACGATAGTTACCGGATAAGGCGCAGCGGTCGGGCTGAACGG
GGGGTTCGTGCACACAGCCCAGCTTGGAGCGAACGACCTACACCGAACTGAGATACCTACAGCGTGAGCT
ATGAGAAAGCGCCACGCTTCCCGAAGGGAGAAAGGCGGACAGGTATCCGGTAAGCGGCAGGGTCGGAACA
GGAGAGCGCACGAGGGAGCTTCCAGGGGGAAACGCCTGGTATCTTTATAGTCCTGTCGGGTTTCGCCACC
TCTGACTTGAGCGTCGATTTTTGTGATGCTCGTCAGGGGGGCGGAGCCTATGGAAAAACGCCAGCAACGC
GGCCTTTTTACGGTTCCTGGCCTTTTGCTGGCCTTTTGCTCACATGTTCTTTCCTGCGTTATCCCCTGAT
TCTGTGGATAACCGTATTACCGCCTTTGAGTGAGCTGATACCGCTCGCCGCAGCCGAACGACCGAGCGCA
GCGAGTCAGTGAGCGAGGAAGCGGAAGAGCGCCCAATACGCAAACCGCCTCTCCCCGCGCGTTGGCCGAT
TCATTAATGCAGCTGGCACGACAGGTTTCCCGACTGGAAAGCGGGCAGTGAGCGCAACGCAATTAATGTG
AGTTAGCTCACTCATTAGGCACCCCAGGCTTTACACTTTATGCTTCCGGCTCGTATGTTGTGTGGAATTG
TGAGCGGATAACAATTTCACACAGGAAACAGCTATGACCATGATTACGCCAAGCGCGCAATTAACCCTCA
CTAAAGGGAACAAAAGCTGGAGCTGCAAGCTTAATGTAGTCTTATGCAATACTCTTGTAGTCTTGCAACA
TGGTAACGATGAGTTAGCAACATGCCTTACAAGGAGAGAAAAAGCACCGTGCATGCCGATTGGTGGAAGT
AAGGTGGTACGATCGTGCCTTATTAGGAAGGCAACAGACGGGTCTGACATGGATTGGACGAACCACTGAA
TTGCCGCATTGCAGAGATATTGTATTTAAGTGCCTAGCTCGATACATAAACGGGTCTCTCTGGTTAGACC
AGATCTGAGCCTGGGAGCTCTCTGGCTAACTAGGGAACCCACTGCTTAAGCCTCAATAAAGCTTGCCTTG
AGTGCTTCAAGTAGTGTGTGCCCGTCTGTTGTGTGACTCTGGTAACTAGAGATCCCTCAGACCCTTTTAG
TCAGTGTGGAAAATCTCTAGCAGTGGCGCCCGAACAGGGACTTGAAAGCGAAAGGGAAACCAGAGGAGCT
CTCTCGACGCAGGACTCGGCTTGCTGAAGCGCGCACGGCAAGAGGCGAGGGGCGGCGACTGGTGAGTACG
CCAAAAATTTTGACTAGCGGAGGCTAGAAGGAGAGAGATGGGTGCGAGAGCGTCAGTATTAAGCGGGGGA
GAATTAGATCGCGATGGGAAAAAATTCGGTTAAGGCCAGGGGGAAAGAAAAAATATAAATTAAAACATAT
AGTATGGGCAAGCAGGGAGCTAGAACGATTCGCAGTTAATCCTGGCCTGTTAGAAACATCAGAAGGCTGT
AGACAAATACTGGGACAGCTACAACCATCCCTTCAGACAGGATCAGAAGAACTTAGATCATTATATAATA
CAGTAGCAACCCTCTATTGTGTGCATCAAAGGATAGAGATAAAAGACACCAAGGAAGCTTTAGACAAGAT
AGAGGAAGAGCAAAACAAAAGTAAGACCACCGCACAGCAAGCGGCCGCTGATCTTCAGACCTGGAGGAGG
AGATATGAGGGACAATTGGAGAAGTGAATTATATAAATATAAAGTAGTAAAAATTGAACCATTAGGAGTA
GCACCCACCAAGGCAAAGAGAAGAGTGGTGCAGAGAGAAAAAAGAGCAGTGGGAATAGGAGCTTTGTTCC
TTGGGTTCTTGGGAGCAGCAGGAAGCACTATGGGCGCAGCGTCAATGACGCTGACGGTACAGGCCAGACA
ATTATTGTCTGGTATAGTGCAGCAGCAGAACAATTTGCTGAGGGCTATTGAGGCGCAACAGCATCTGTTG
CAACTCACAGTCTGGGGCATCAAGCAGCTCCAGGCAAGAATCCTGGCTGTGGAAAGATACCTAAAGGATC
AACAGCTCCTGGGGATTTGGGGTTGCTCTGGAAAACTCATTTGCACCACTGCTGTGCCTTGGAATGCTAG
TTGGAGTAATAAATCTCTGGAACAGATTTGGAATCACACGACCTGGATGGAGTGGGACAGAGAAATTAAC
AATTACACAAGCTTAATACACTCCTTAATTGAAGAATCGCAAAACCAGCAAGAAAAGAATGAACAAGAAT
TATTGGAATTAGATAAATGGGCAAGTTTGTGGAATTGGTTTAACATAACAAATTGGCTGTGGTATATAAA
ATTATTCATAATGATAGTAGGAGGCTTGGTAGGTTTAAGAATAGTTTTTGCTGTACTTTCTATAGTGAAT
AGAGTTAGGCAGGGATATTCACCATTATCGTTTCAGACCCACCTCCCAACCCCGAGGGGACCCATGCATT
GCATCTCAATTAGTCAGCAACCAGGTGTGGAAAGTCCCCAGGCTCCCCAGCAGGCAGAAGTATGCAAAGC
ATGCGTCTCAATTAGTCAGCAACCATAGTCCCGCCCCTAACTCCGCCCATCCCGCCCCTAACTCCGCCCA
GTTCCGCCCATTCTCCGCCCCATGGCTGACTAATTTTTTTTATTTATGCAGAGGCCGAGGCCGCCTCGGC
CTCTGAGCTATTCCAGAAGTAGTGAGGAGGCTTTTTTGGAGGCCTAGGCTTTTGCAAAAAGCTTTCTAGA
GGTACCACCGGAGCTTACCATGACCGAGTACAAGCCCACGGTGCGCCTCGCCACCCGCGACGACGTCCCC
AGGGCCGTACGCACCCTCGCCGCCGCGTTCGCCGACTACCCCGCCACGCGCCACACCGTCGATCCGGACC
GCCACATCGAGCGGGTCACCGAGCTGCAAGAACTCTTCCTCACGCGCGTCGGGCTCGACATCGGCAAGGT
GTGGGTCGCGGACGACGGCGCCGCCGTGGCGGTCTGGACCACGCCGGAGAGCGTCGAAGCGGGGGCGGTG
TTCGCCGAGATCGGCCCGCGCATGGCCGAGTTGAGCGGTTCCCGGCTGGCCGCGCAGCAACAGATGGAAG
GCCTCCTGGCGCCGCACCGGCCCAAGGAGCCCGCGTGGTTCCTGGCCACCGTCGGCGTCTCGCCCGACCA
CCAGGGCAAGGGTCTGGGCAGCGCCGTCGTGCTCCCCGGAGTGGAGGCGGCCGAGCGCGCCGGGGTGCCC
GCCTTCCTGGAGACCTCCGCGCCCCGCAACCTCCCCTTCTACGAGCGGCTCGGCTTCACCGTCACCGCCG
ACGTCGAGGTGCCCGAAGGACCGCGCACCTGGTGCATGACCCGCAAGCCCGGTGCCAGTTAACGAATTCT
AGATCTTGAGACAAATGGCAGTATTCATCCACAATTTTAAAAGAAAAGGGGGGATTGGGGGGTACAGTGC
AGGGGAAAGAATAGTAGACATAATAGCAACAGACATACAAACTAAAGAATTACAAAAACAAATTACAAAA
ATTCAAAATTTTCGGGTTTATTACAGGGACAGCAGAGATCCACTTTGGCGCCGGCTCGAGGCCTGCAGGT
GCAAAGATGGATAAAGTTTTAAACAGAGAGGAATCTTTGCAGCTAATGGACCTTCTAGGTCTTGAAAGGA
GTGGGAATT
Features (pLannotate 1.2.2; 31 found; start..end, strand, type, name):
      1..1179    +  promoter       EF-1α promoter: strong constitutive promoter for human elongation factor EF-1α
   1169..4888    +  CDS            ZFAT: ZFAT_HUMAN - Also known as KIAA1485, ZFAT1, ZNF406. Experimental evidence at protein level: Swiss-Prot protein existence level 1. May be involved in transcriptional regulation. Overexpression causes down-regulation of a number of genes involved in the immune response. Some genes are also up-regulated (By similarity). From Homo sapiens (Human).
   4904..4957    +  promoter       U6 promoter (fragment): RNA polymerase III promoter for human U6 snRNA
   4999..5587    +  misc_feature   WPRE: woodchuck hepatitis virus posttranscriptional regulatory element
   5638..5657    +  misc_feature   cPPT/CTS (fragment): central polypurine tract and central termination sequence of HIV-1
   5659..5892    +  LTR            3' LTR (ΔU3): self-inactivating 3' long terminal repeat (LTR) from HIV-1
   5970..6091    +  polyA_signal   SV40 poly(A) signal: SV40 polyadenylation signal
   6131..6266    +  rep_origin     SV40 ori: SV40 origin of replication
   6287..6305    -  promoter       T7 promoter: promoter for bacteriophage T7 RNA polymerase
   6313..6468    +  CDS            lacZα (fragment): LacZα fragment of β-galactosidase; lacZ fragment
   6473..6901    +  rep_origin     f1 ori (sequence partly withheld): f1 bacteriophage origin of replication; arrow indicates direction of (+) strand synthesis
   6954..7058    +  promoter       AmpR promoter: bla
   7059..7919    +  CDS            AmpR: β-lactamase; bla; confers resistance to ampicillin, carbenicillin, and related antibiotics
   8090..8678    +  rep_origin     ori: high-copy-number ColE1/pMB1/pBR322/pUC origin of replication
   8861..8953    +  CDS            lacI (fragment): lac repressor; lacI; The lac repressor binds to the lac operator to inhibit transcription in E. coli. This inhibition can be relieved by adding lactose or isopropyl-β-D-thiogalactopyranoside (IPTG).
   8966..8987    +  protein_bind   CAP binding site: CAP binding activates transcription in the presence of cAMP. E. coli catabolite activator protein
   9002..9032    +  promoter       lac promoter: promoter for the E. coli lac operon
   9036..9058    +  protein_bind   lac operator (fragment): The lac repressor binds to the lac operator to inhibit transcription in E. coli. This inhibition can be relieved by adding lactose or isopropyl-β-D-thiogalactopyranoside (IPTG). lac repressor encoded by lacI
   9101..9119    +  promoter       T3 promoter: promoter for bacteriophage T3 RNA polymerase
   9147..9373    +  promoter       RSV promoter: Rous sarcoma virus enhancer/promoter
   9374..9554    +  LTR            5' LTR (truncated): truncated 5' long terminal repeat (LTR) from HIV-1
   9601..9726    +  misc_feature   HIV-1 Ψ: packaging signal of human immunodeficiency virus type 1
   9710..10073   +  CDS            HIV-1 gag (fragment): gag protein from human immunodeficiency virus 1; gag
  10219..10452   +  misc_feature   RRE: The Rev response element (RRE) of HIV-1 allows for Rev-dependent mRNA export from the nucleus to the cytoplasm.
  10829..10855   +  CDS            Rev (fragment): human immunodeficiency virus 1 (HIV-1) Rev protein; rev; enhances nuclear export of unspliced and incompletely spliced viral mRNAs
  10862..10885   +  promoter       SV40 promoter (fragment): SV40 early promoter
  10886..10957   +  promoter       SV40 promoter (fragment): SV40 enhancer and early promoter
  10981..11116   +  rep_origin     SV40 ori: SV40 origin of replication
  11162..11758   +  CDS            PuroR (fragment): puromycin N-acetyltransferase; pac from Streptomyces; confers resistance to puromycin
  11807..11924   +  misc_feature   cPPT/CTS: central polypurine tract and central termination sequence of HIV-1
  11989..12055   +  CDS            small t antigen (fragment): SV40 (simian virus 40) small t antigen
