[The description below was written by a language model from this plasmid's Addgene catalogue record and pLannotate feature annotations shown in this document.]
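Description:
TFORF0542 is a third-generation-style, self-inactivating HIV-1 lentiviral expression plasmid built on the pLX_TRC317 backbone and carrying the human transcription factor ZFAT (also known as ZNF406 or ZFAT1). It belongs to a barcoded transcription factor ORF collection designed for overexpression screens. In bacteria it is maintained through a high-copy ColE1/pUC origin and ampicillin resistance (AmpR), and the backbone also carries an f1 origin. Depositor notes warn that the plasmid can recombine, as is common for vectors flanked by LTR repeats.

The viral genome is transcribed in packaging cells from an RSV promoter fused to a truncated 5' LTR. This is followed by the Ψ packaging signal with a gag fragment, the Rev response element for Rev-dependent nuclear export, and a cPPT/CTS. Within the proviral region, an SV40 early promoter drives a puromycin N-acetyltransferase cassette for selecting transduced mammalian cells. A strong constitutive EF-1α promoter drives the synthesized ZFAT coding sequence of roughly 3.7 kb. A WPRE downstream of the ORF enhances transcript stability and expression, and the ΔU3 3' LTR renders the integrated provirus self-inactivating. An SV40 polyadenylation signal lies beyond the LTR.

The record states that each construct in the collection carries a unique 24-bp barcode, but the feature table does not annotate it. It may lie in the short interval between the ORF and the WPRE, where only a small U6-like fragment is called. The barcode allows the transcription factor to be identified by sequencing in pooled experiments, such as screens for factors that direct cell differentiation.
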