Addgene plasmid #143412: TFORF0542
Purpose: Lentiviral vector for overexpressing transcription factor ORFs with unique 24-bp barcodes. Barcodes facilitate identification of transcription factors in pooled screens.
Depositing lab: Feng Zhang. Depositing organization: Broad Institute. Publication: A transcription factor atlas of directed differentiation. Joung J, Ma S, Tay T, Geiger-Schuller KR, Kirchgatterer PC, Verdine VK, Guo B, Arias-Garcia MA, Allen WE, Singh A, Kuksenko O, Abudayyeh OO, Gootenberg JS, Fu Z, Macrae RK, Buenrostro JD, Regev A, Zhang F. Cell. 2023 Jan 5;186(1):209-229.e26. doi: 10.1016/j.cell.2022.11.026. PubMed 36608654.
Backbone
  Vector backbone: pLX_TRC317
  Backbone manufacturer: Broad Institute Genetic Perturbation Platform
  Backbone size w/o insert (bp): 8264
  Vector type: Mammalian Expression, Lentiviral
  Selectable markers: Puromycin
Growth in bacteria
  Bacterial resistance: Ampicillin, 100 μg/mL
  Growth temperature: 37°C
  Growth strain: NEB Stable
  Copy number: High Copy
Gene/Insert
  Gene/Insert name: ZFAT
  Species: H. sapiens (human)
  Insert size (bp): 3797
  Entrez Gene: ZFAT (a.k.a. AITD3, ZFAT1, ZNF406, KIAA1485, MGC126815, MGC126817)
  Promoter: EF1a
  Cloning method: Unknown
  Sequencing primers: 5′ GGGTGGAGACTGAAGTTAGGCCAG; 3′ CACATAGCGTAAAAGGAGCAACATAG
Terms and licenses: Academic/Nonprofit Terms; Industry Terms: Not Available to Industry
Depositor comments: NM_001029939,NM_001167583,NM_001289394,XM_011517203,ENST00000520727,ENST00000520214 . The transcription factor ORF portion of this plasmid was synthesized by Genewiz. Please test multiple small colonies in case of plasmid recombination. To make this collection available in a timely manner, a portion of this collection was not fully sequenced by Addgene. If an Addgene verified full plasmid sequence is not available, please contact us prior to placing an order to request the full sequence.
How to cite: TFORF0542 was a gift from Feng Zhang (Addgene plasmid # 143412 ; http://n2t.net/addgene:143412 ; RRID:Addgene_143412)
