>Addgene plasmid #143412 | TFORF0542 | depositor partial sequence | sequence record 282374 | Insert
ACCGCCACCATGTGTAAATGTTGTAACCTCTTCTCACCAAATCAGTCGGAACTCCTCTCCCACGTTTCAG
AGAAGCACATGGAAGAAGGGGTTAATGTTGATGAGATTATTATTCCCCTTAGGCCTCTGAGTACACCTGA
ACCCCCCAACTCAAGCAAAACCGGAGATGAGTTTTTGGTCATGAAGAGGAAGAGAGGCAGGCCTAAGGGG
TCCACGAAGAAGTCCAGCACAGAAGAGGAGCTGGCAGAAAACATCGTGAGTCCGACTGAGGACAGCCCGC
TGGCTCCGGAGGAAGGGAACAGCCTGCCTCCAAGCAGCTTGGAGTGTAGCAAGTGCTGTCGGAAGTTCTC
CAACACGCGCCAGCTGCGGAAGCACATCTGCATTATCGTGCTGAATTTGGGTGAGGAGGAAGGAGAAGCA
GGTAACGAGTCTGACCTTGAACTAGAAAAGAAGTGTAAGGAAGATGATCGGGAAAAAGCCTCGAAAAGAC
CACGGTCACAGAAAACAGAGAAAGTCCAGAAGATCTCAGGAAAGGAGGCCAGACAGCTTTCTGGGGCGAA
GAAACCCATCATAAGTGTGGTTTTAACTGCACACGAAGCAATTCCAGGTGCTACCAAGATTGTGCCAGTG
GAGGCTGGGCCCCCTGAAACAGGAGCTACAAATTCTGAGACCACTTCAGCAGACCTGGTGCCTCGGAGAG
GCTACCAGGAATACGCCATTCAGCAGACACCTTATGAGCAACCAATGAAGTCAAGCAGGCTAGGTCCCAC
TCAGCTCAAAATCTTCACTTGTGAATACTGCAACAAGGTCTTCAAGTTCAAGCACTCGCTGCAGGCCCAC
CTGAGGATCCACACCAATGAAAAGCCATACAAGTGCCCCCAGTGCAGCTATGCCAGTGCCATCAAGGCCA
ACCTCAATGTGCACCTGCGCAAGCACACTGGAGAGAAGTTCGCCTGCGACTATTGCTCGTTCACCTGCCT
GAGCAAGGGCCACCTCAAGGTGCACATCGAGCGAGTGCACAAGAAGATCAAGCAGCACTGCCGCTTCTGC
AAGAAGAAGTACTCTGACGTCAAGAACCTCATCAAGCACATCCGAGACGCGCATGACCCACAGGACAAGA
AGGTCAAAGAGGCCTTGGACGAGCTCTGCCTGATGACGAGGGAGGGCAAGCGGCAGCTGCTCTATGACTG
CCACATCTGTGAGCGCAAGTTCAAGAACGAGCTGGACCGTGACCGCCATATGCTGGTCCACGGAGACAAG
TGGCCTTTTGCCTGTGAGCTCTGTGGCCATGGGGCCACCAAGTACCAGGCGCTGGAACTGCATGTCAGGA
AGCACCCCTTCGTGTACGTCTGTGCCGTCTGCCGCAAGAAGTTCGTCAGCTCCATCAGGCTGCGCACCCA
CATCAAAGAGGTGCACGGGGCTGCCCAGGAGGCCTTGGTCTTCACCAGTTCCATCAACCAGAGCTTCTGC
CTCCTGGAACCTGGTGGGGACATCCAGCAAGAAGCTCTGGGGGACCAGCTACAGCTGGTGGAAGAGGAGT
TTGCCCTCCAGGGCGTGAATGCACTCAAGGAAGAGGCCTGTCCTGGGGACACTCAGCTGGAGGAGGGCCG
GAAGGAGCCGGAGGCCCCTGGGGAAATGCCTGCCCCAGCTGTGCACCTGGCCTCCCCGCAGGCCGAAAGC
ACAGCCCTGCCACCCTGTGAGCTGGAAACCACCGTGGTCTCCTCCTCAGACCTGCATTCTCAAGAGGTGG
TTTCAGATGATTTTTTGTTGAAAAATGATACCTCCTCCGCAGAGGCTCATGCTGCTCCTGAGAAGCCCCC
AGACATGCAGCACAGAAGCTCAGTCCAGACGCAAGGTGAAGTGATCACACTACTGCTGTCCAAGGCCCAG
AGTGCTGGGTCAGATCAGGAAAGCCATGGCGCCCAGAGCCCCCTAGGGGAAGGGCAGAACATGGCTGTGC
TTTCAGCTGGTGACCCAGATCCCAGCAGGTGTCTCAGGTCAAACCCAGCTGAGGCCTCAGACCTCCTCCC
TCCAGTAGCTGGTGGTGGGGACACCATCACACATCAGCCTGACTCTTGCAAAGCTGCCCCTGAGCACCGG
TCAGGCATCACCGCTTTCATGAAGGTCCTGAACAGTTTACAGAAGAAGCAAATGAACACCAGCTTGTGTG
AGCGGATCCGGAAGGTTTATGGAGACCTGGAGTGTGAATACTGTGGCAAACTTTTTTGGTACCAAGTGCA
TTTTGATATGCATGTCCGCACCCACACCCGGGAACATCTGTATTATTGCTCTCAGTGTCATTATTCTTCC
ATCACCAAAAACTGCCTTAAACGCCACGTAATTCAGAAACACAGTAACATCTTGCTGAAGTGTCCCACCG
ATGGCTGTGACTACTCAACTCCAGATAAATATAAGCTACAGGCACATCTTAAAGTTCACACAGCACTGGA
CAAAAGGAGTTATTCTTGTCCTGTTTGTGAAAAGTCTTTTTCAGAGGATCGATTGATAAAGTCACATATC
AAGACCAACCATCCTGAGGTCTCCATGAGCACCATTTCTGAGGTTCTCGGGAGGAGGGTTCAGCTGAAAG
GGCTAATTGGAAAGAGAGCCATGAAATGCCCATATTGTGACTTTTATTTCATGAAGAATGGCTCAGACCT
TCAGCGTCATATTTGGGCTCATGAAGGTGTGAAGCCCTTCAAGTGTTCTTTGTGTGAGTATGCAACTCGT
AGCAAGAGTAACCTCAAGGCTCATATGAATCGTCACAGCACTGAGAAAACCCACCTATGTGACATGTGTG
GCAAGAAATTCAAATCAAAAGGGACACTGAAAAGTCACAAACTCCTTCACACTGCAGATGGGAAGCAGTT
TAAGTGCACGGTGTGTGACTACACAGCGGCCCAGAAGCCACAGCTGCTGCGGCACATGGAACAGCATGTC
TCCTTCAAGCCTTTCCGCTGTGCCCATTGCCATTACTCCTGCAACATATCTGGCTCTCTGAAGCGGCACT
ACAACAGGAAGCACCCTAATGAGGAGTATGCCAACGTGGGCACCGGGGAGCTGGCAGCGGAGGTGCTCAT
CCAGCAAGGTGGTTTGAAGTGTCCTGTTTGCAGCTTTGTATATGGCACCAAATGGGAGTTCAATAGGCAC
TTGAAGAACAAACATGGCTTGAAGGTGGTGGAAATTGATGGAGACCCCAAGTGGGAGACAGCAACAGAAG
CTCCTGAGGAGCCCTCCACCCAGTATCTCCACATCACAGAGGCCGAAGAAGACGTTCAAGGGACACAGGC
AGCGGTGGCCGCGCTCCAGGACCTGAGATACACCTCTGAGAGTGGCGACCGACTGGACCCCACGGCCGTG
AACATCCTGCAGCAGATCATTGAGCTGGGCGCCGAGACCCATGACGCCACTGCCCTTGCCTCGGTGGTTG
CCATGGCACCAGGGACGGTGACTGTGGTTAAGCAGGTCACCGAGGAGGAGCCCAGCTCCAACCACACGGT
CATGATCCAGGAGACGGTCCAGCAAGCGTCCGTGGAGCTTGCCGAGCAGCACCACCTGGTGGTGTCCTCC
GACGACGTGGAGGGCATTGAGACGGTGACTGTCTACACGCAGGGCGGGGAGGCCTCGGAGTTCATCGTCT
ACGTGCAGGAGGCCATGCAGCCTGTGGAGGAGCAGGCTGTGGAGCAGCCGGCCCAGGAACTCTAGTAATG
AACTAGTCCGTAACTTGAAAGTATTTCGATTTCTTGGCTTTATATATCTTGTGGAAAGGACGATGGGACA
ACTCCGCAAAGCCGCCT
