>Addgene plasmid #143412 | TFORF0542 | depositor partial sequence | sequence record 282375 | Barcode
TGGGACAACTCCGCAAAGCCGCCT
